Addgene plasmid #125469: lentiSAMv2 C2CD4A/B-enh2-guide1
Purpose: CRISPR-mediated activation of human islet enhancer containing T2D-associated variant rs7163757 (C2CD4A/B GWAS locus)
Depositing lab: Jorge Ferrer. Depositing organization: Imperial College London. Publication: Human pancreatic islet three-dimensional chromatin architecture provides insights into the genetics of type 2 diabetes. Miguel-Escalada I, Bonas-Guarch S, Cebola I, Ponsa-Cobas J, Mendieta-Esteban J, Atla G, Javierre BM, Rolando DMY, Farabella I, Morgan CC, Garcia-Hurtado J, Beucher A, Moran I, Pasquali L, Ramos-Rodriguez M, Appel EVR, Linneberg A, Gjesing AP, Witte DR, Pedersen O, Grarup N, Ravassard P, Torrents D, Mercader JM, Piemonti L, Berney T, de Koning EJP, Kerr-Conte J, Pattou F, Fedko IO, Groop L, Prokopenko I, Hansen T, Marti-Renom MA, Fraser P, Ferrer J. Nat Genet. 2019 Jun 28. pii: 10.1038/s41588-019-0457-0. doi: 10.1038/s41588-019-0457-0. PubMed 31253982.
Backbone
  Vector backbone: lentiSAMv2
  Backbone manufacturer: Feng Zhang (Addgene #75112)
  Vector type: Mammalian Expression, Lentiviral, CRISPR
  Selectable markers: Blasticidin
Growth in bacteria
  Bacterial resistance: Ampicillin, 100 μg/mL
  Growth temperature: 37°C
  Growth strain: Stbl3
  Copy number: High Copy
Gene/Insert
  Gene/Insert name: dCas9-VP64-2A-BlastR
  gRNA/shRNA sequence: CTTCTCTACTGACGACATCC
  Species: H. sapiens (human)
  Promoter: EF1a core and U6
  Cloning method: Restriction Enzyme; 5′ cloning site Unknown (destroyed during cloning); 3′ cloning site Unknown (destroyed during cloning)
  Sequencing primers: 5′ GATCCGCCACCATGGATGC
Terms and licenses: Academic/Nonprofit Terms; Industry Terms: Not Available to Industry
How to cite: lentiSAMv2 C2CD4A/B-enh2-guide1 was a gift from Jorge Ferrer (Addgene plasmid # 125469 ; http://n2t.net/addgene:125469 ; RRID:Addgene_125469)
