[The description below was written by a language model from this plasmid's Addgene catalogue record and pLannotate feature annotations shown in this document.]
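Description:
lentiSAMv2 C2CD4A/B-enh2-guide1 is a 13.5 kb lentiviral CRISPR-activation plasmid built on the lentiSAMv2 backbone. It delivers both a guide RNA and a transcriptional activator to human cells from a single vector. In bacteria it is maintained through a high-copy ColE1/pUC-type origin with ampicillin resistance (AmpR). The backbone also carries an f1 origin and an SV40/EM7-driven bleomycin/Zeocin resistance cassette, both lying outside the viral transfer region. The lentiviral genome is transcribed from a CMV enhancer/promoter fused to a truncated HIV-1 5' LTR. It contains the Ψ packaging signal, RRE, cPPT/CTS and WPRE, followed by a truncated 3' LTR and a bGH polyadenylation signal. This layout is typical of vectors that need packaging functions supplied in trans.

The payload consists of two expression units. A human U6 promoter drives a guide directed at a human pancreatic islet enhancer in the C2CD4A/B locus. The guide is embedded in an S. pyogenes scaffold modified with two MS2 stem loops, which can recruit MS2 coat protein fusions as in the synergistic activation mediator (SAM) system. Any such MS2-fused co-activator is not encoded here and would have to be provided separately. Downstream, an EF-1α core promoter expresses NLS-tagged, catalytically dead Cas9. According to the catalogue entry, dCas9 is fused to VP64 and linked through a 2A peptide to blasticidin S deaminase for selection of transduced cells. The feature table does not annotate VP64 or the 2A element, but an unannotated gap between dCas9 and BSD is consistent with them.

The stated purpose is CRISPR-mediated activation of the enhancer containing the type 2 diabetes-associated variant rs7163757, to test its regulatory function.
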