Features (pLannotate 1.2.2; 38 found; start..end, strand, type, name):
     18..36      +  misc_RNA       MS2 stem loop: stem loop that binds the bacteriophage MS2 coat protein
     47..83      +  misc_RNA       gRNA scaffold (fragment): guide RNA scaffold for the Streptococcus pyogenes CRISPR/Cas9 system
     88..106     +  misc_RNA       MS2 stem loop: stem loop that binds the bacteriophage MS2 coat protein
    117..136     +  misc_RNA       gRNA scaffold (fragment): guide RNA scaffold for the Streptococcus pyogenes CRISPR/Cas9 system
    149..167     +  CDS            small t antigen (fragment): SV40 (simian virus 40) small t antigen
    193..404     +  promoter       EF-1α core promoter: core promoter for human elongation factor EF-1α
    421..468     +  CDS            nucleoplasmin NLS: bipartite nuclear localization signal from nucleoplasmin
    468..4569    +  CDS            dCas9 (fragment): catalytically dead mutant of the Cas9 endonuclease from the Streptococcus pyogenes Type II CRISPR/Cas system RNA-guided DNA-binding protein that lacks endonuclease activity due to the D10A mutation in the RuvC catalytic domain and the N863A mutation in the HNH catalytic domain
   4894..5292    +  CDS            BSD: blasticidin S deaminase; Aspergillus terreus BSD; confers resistance to blasticidin
   5293..5314    +  misc_feature   MCS (fragment): pBluescript multiple cloning site
   5317..5905    +  misc_feature   WPRE: woodchuck hepatitis virus posttranscriptional regulatory element
   5842..6423    +  CDS            nef (fragment): NEF_HV1H2 - Experimental evidence at protein level: Swiss-Prot protein existence level 1. Extracellular Nef protein targets CD4(+) T-lymphocytes for apoptosis by interacting with CXCR4 surface receptors. From Human immunodeficiency virus type 1 group M subtype B (isolate HXB2) (HIV-1).
   6430..6610    +  LTR            5' LTR (truncated): truncated 5' long terminal repeat (LTR) from HIV-1
   6642..6866    +  polyA_signal   bGH poly(A) signal: bovine growth hormone polyadenylation signal
   6870..6891    +  promoter       SV40 promoter (fragment): SV40 enhancer and early promoter
   6912..7340    +  rep_origin     f1 ori (sequence partly withheld): f1 bacteriophage origin of replication; arrow indicates direction of (+) strand synthesis
   7354..7683    +  promoter       SV40 promoter: SV40 enhancer and early promoter
   7731..7778    +  promoter       EM7 promoter: synthetic bacterial promoter&nbsp
   7797..8171    +  CDS            BleoR: antibiotic-binding protein; Sh ble from Streptoalloteichus hindustanus; confers resistance to bleomycin, phleomycin, and Zeocin™
   8181..8306    +  CDS            ble (fragment): BLE_KLEPN - Experimental evidence at protein level: Swiss-Prot protein existence level 1. Binding protein with a strong affinity to the bleomycin family of antibiotics. Binds to CL990; an antimitotic-antibiotic compound. From Klebsiella pneumoniae.
   8301..8422    +  polyA_signal   SV40 poly(A) signal: SV40 polyadenylation signal
   8493..8515    -  protein_bind   lac operator (fragment): The lac repressor binds to the lac operator to inhibit transcription in E. coli. This inhibition can be relieved by adding lactose or isopropyl-β-D-thiogalactopyranoside (IPTG). lac repressor encoded by lacI
   8519..8549    -  promoter       lac promoter: promoter for the E. coli lac operon
   8564..8585    -  protein_bind   CAP binding site: CAP binding activates transcription in the presence of cAMP. E. coli catabolite activator protein
   8598..8690    -  CDS            lacI (fragment): lac repressor; lacI; The lac repressor binds to the lac operator to inhibit transcription in E. coli. This inhibition can be relieved by adding lactose or isopropyl-β-D-thiogalactopyranoside (IPTG).
   8873..9461    -  rep_origin     ori: high-copy-number ColE1/pMB1/pBR322/pUC origin of replication
   9632..10492   -  CDS            AmpR: β-lactamase; bla; confers resistance to ampicillin, carbenicillin, and related antibiotics
  10493..10597   -  promoter       AmpR promoter: bla
  10656..10708   -  misc_feature   bom (fragment): basis of mobility region from pBR322
  10863..11242   +  enhancer       CMV enhancer: human cytomegalovirus immediate early enhancer
  11243..11442   +  promoter       CMV promoter: human cytomegalovirus (CMV) immediate early promoter
  11460..11640   +  LTR            5' LTR (truncated): truncated 5' long terminal repeat (LTR) from HIV-1
  11687..11812   +  misc_feature   HIV-1 Ψ: packaging signal of human immunodeficiency virus type 1
  11796..12159   +  CDS            HIV-1 gag (fragment): gag protein from human immunodeficiency virus 1; gag
  12305..12538   +  misc_feature   RRE: The Rev response element (RRE) of HIV-1 allows for Rev-dependent mRNA export from the nucleus to the cytoplasm.
  12915..13015   +  CDS            Rev (fragment): human immunodeficiency virus 1 (HIV-1) Rev protein; rev; enhances nuclear export of unspliced and incompletely spliced viral mRNAs
  13065..13182   +  misc_feature   cPPT/CTS: central polypurine tract and central termination sequence of HIV-1
  13232..13472   +  promoter       U6 promoter: RNA polymerase III promoter for human U6 snRNA
>Addgene plasmid #125469 | lentiSAMv2 C2CD4A/B-enh2-guide1 | addgene full sequence | sequence record 251410 | Addgene NGS Result
GTTTTAGAGCTAGGCCAACATGAGGATCACCCATGTCTGCAGGGCCTAGCAAGTTAAAATAAGGCTAGTC
CGTTATCAACTTGGCCAACATGAGGATCACCCATGTCTGCAGGGCCAAGTGGCACCGAGTCGGTGCTTTT
TTTGGATCCTAGGTCTTGAAAGGAGTGGGAATTGGCTCCGGTGCCCGTCAGTGGGCAGAGCGCACATCGC
CCACAGTCCCCGAGAAGTTGGGGGGAGGGGTCGGCAATTGATCCGGTGCCTAGAGAAGGTGGCGCGGGGT
AAACTGGGAAAGTGATGTCGTGTACTGGCTCCGCCTTTTTCCCGAGGGTGGGGGAGAACCGTATATAAGT
GCAGTAGTCGCCGTGAACGTTCTTTTTCGCAACGGGTTTGCCGCCAGAACACAGGCGTACGGCCACCATG
AAAAGGCCGGCGGCCACGAAAAAGGCCGGCCAGGCAAAAAAGAAAAAGGACAAGAAGTACAGCATCGGCC
TGGCCATCGGCACCAACTCTGTGGGCTGGGCCGTGATCACCGACGAGTACAAGGTGCCCAGCAAGAAATT
CAAGGTGCTGGGCAACACCGACCGGCACAGCATCAAGAAGAACCTGATCGGAGCCCTGCTGTTCGACAGC
GGCGAAACAGCCGAGGCCACCCGGCTGAAGAGAACCGCCAGAAGAAGATACACCAGACGGAAGAACCGGA
TCTGCTATCTGCAAGAGATCTTCAGCAACGAGATGGCCAAGGTGGACGACAGCTTCTTCCACAGACTGGA
AGAGTCCTTCCTGGTGGAAGAGGATAAGAAGCACGAGCGGCACCCCATCTTCGGCAACATCGTGGACGAG
GTGGCCTACCACGAGAAGTACCCCACCATCTACCACCTGAGAAAGAAACTGGTGGACAGCACCGACAAGG
CCGACCTGCGGCTGATCTATCTGGCCCTGGCCCACATGATCAAGTTCCGGGGCCACTTCCTGATCGAGGG
CGACCTGAACCCCGACAACAGCGACGTGGACAAGCTGTTCATCCAGCTGGTGCAGACCTACAACCAGCTG
TTCGAGGAAAACCCCATCAACGCCAGCGGCGTGGACGCCAAGGCCATCCTGTCTGCCAGACTGAGCAAGA
GCAGACGGCTGGAAAATCTGATCGCCCAGCTGCCCGGCGAGAAGAAGAATGGCCTGTTCGGCAACCTGAT
TGCCCTGAGCCTGGGCCTGACCCCCAACTTCAAGAGCAACTTCGACCTGGCCGAGGATGCCAAACTGCAG
CTGAGCAAGGACACCTACGACGACGACCTGGACAACCTGCTGGCCCAGATCGGCGACCAGTACGCCGACC
TGTTTCTGGCCGCCAAGAACCTGTCCGACGCCATCCTGCTGAGCGACATCCTGAGAGTGAACACCGAGAT
CACCAAGGCCCCCCTGAGCGCCTCTATGATCAAGAGATACGACGAGCACCACCAGGACCTGACCCTGCTG
AAAGCTCTCGTGCGGCAGCAGCTGCCTGAGAAGTACAAAGAGATTTTCTTCGACCAGAGCAAGAACGGCT
ACGCCGGCTACATTGACGGCGGAGCCAGCCAGGAAGAGTTCTACAAGTTCATCAAGCCCATCCTGGAAAA
GATGGACGGCACCGAGGAACTGCTCGTGAAGCTGAACAGAGAGGACCTGCTGCGGAAGCAGCGGACCTTC
GACAACGGCAGCATCCCCCACCAGATCCACCTGGGAGAGCTGCACGCCATTCTGCGGCGGCAGGAAGATT
TTTACCCATTCCTGAAGGACAACCGGGAAAAGATCGAGAAGATCCTGACCTTCCGCATCCCCTACTACGT
GGGCCCTCTGGCCAGGGGAAACAGCAGATTCGCCTGGATGACCAGAAAGAGCGAGGAAACCATCACCCCC
TGGAACTTCGAGGAAGTGGTGGACAAGGGCGCTTCCGCCCAGAGCTTCATCGAGCGGATGACCAACTTCG
ATAAGAACCTGCCCAACGAGAAGGTGCTGCCCAAGCACAGCCTGCTGTACGAGTACTTCACCGTGTATAA
CGAGCTGACCAAAGTGAAATACGTGACCGAGGGAATGAGAAAGCCCGCCTTCCTGAGCGGCGAGCAGAAA
AAGGCCATCGTGGACCTGCTGTTCAAGACCAACCGGAAAGTGACCGTGAAGCAGCTGAAAGAGGACTACT
TCAAGAAAATCGAGTGCTTCGACTCCGTGGAAATCTCCGGCGTGGAAGATCGGTTCAACGCCTCCCTGGG
CACATACCACGATCTGCTGAAAATTATCAAGGACAAGGACTTCCTGGACAATGAGGAAAACGAGGACATT
CTGGAAGATATCGTGCTGACCCTGACACTGTTTGAGGACAGAGAGATGATCGAGGAACGGCTGAAAACCT
ATGCCCACCTGTTCGACGACAAAGTGATGAAGCAGCTGAAGCGGCGGAGATACACCGGCTGGGGCAGGCT
GAGCCGGAAGCTGATCAACGGCATCCGGGACAAGCAGTCCGGCAAGACAATCCTGGATTTCCTGAAGTCC
GACGGCTTCGCCAACAGAAACTTCATGCAGCTGATCCACGACGACAGCCTGACCTTTAAAGAGGACATCC
AGAAAGCCCAGGTGTCCGGCCAGGGCGATAGCCTGCACGAGCACATTGCCAATCTGGCCGGCAGCCCCGC
CATTAAGAAGGGCATCCTGCAGACAGTGAAGGTGGTGGACGAGCTCGTGAAAGTGATGGGCCGGCACAAG
CCCGAGAACATCGTGATCGAAATGGCCAGAGAGAACCAGACCACCCAGAAGGGACAGAAGAACAGCCGCG
AGAGAATGAAGCGGATCGAAGAGGGCATCAAAGAGCTGGGCAGCCAGATCCTGAAAGAACACCCCGTGGA
AAACACCCAGCTGCAGAACGAGAAGCTGTACCTGTACTACCTGCAGAATGGGCGGGATATGTACGTGGAC
CAGGAACTGGACATCAACCGGCTGTCCGACTACGATGTGGACCACATCGTGCCTCAGAGCTTTCTGAAGG
ACGACTCCATCGACAACAAGGTGCTGACCAGAAGCGACAAGGCCCGGGGCAAGAGCGACAACGTGCCCTC
CGAAGAGGTCGTGAAGAAGATGAAGAACTACTGGCGGCAGCTGCTGAACGCCAAGCTGATTACCCAGAGA
AAGTTCGACAATCTGACCAAGGCCGAGAGAGGCGGCCTGAGCGAACTGGATAAGGCCGGCTTCATCAAGA
GACAGCTGGTGGAAACCCGGCAGATCACAAAGCACGTGGCACAGATCCTGGACTCCCGGATGAACACTAA
GTACGACGAGAATGACAAGCTGATCCGGGAAGTGAAAGTGATCACCCTGAAGTCCAAGCTGGTGTCCGAT
TTCCGGAAGGATTTCCAGTTTTACAAAGTGCGCGAGATCAACAACTACCACCACGCCCACGACGCCTACC
TGAACGCCGTCGTGGGAACCGCCCTGATCAAAAAGTACCCTAAGCTGGAAAGCGAGTTCGTGTACGGCGA
CTACAAGGTGTACGACGTGCGGAAGATGATCGCCAAGAGCGAGCAGGAAATCGGCAAGGCTACCGCCAAG
TACTTCTTCTACAGCAACATCATGAACTTTTTCAAGACCGAGATTACCCTGGCCAACGGCGAGATCCGGA
AGCGGCCTCTGATCGAGACAAACGGCGAAACCGGGGAGATCGTGTGGGATAAGGGCCGGGATTTTGCCAC
CGTGCGGAAAGTGCTGAGCATGCCCCAAGTGAATATCGTGAAAAAGACCGAGGTGCAGACAGGCGGCTTC
AGCAAAGAGTCTATCCTGCCCAAGAGGAACAGCGATAAGCTGATCGCCAGAAAGAAGGACTGGGACCCTA
AGAAGTACGGCGGCTTCGACAGCCCCACCGTGGCCTATTCTGTGCTGGTGGTGGCCAAAGTGGAAAAGGG
CAAGTCCAAGAAACTGAAGAGTGTGAAAGAGCTGCTGGGGATCACCATCATGGAAAGAAGCAGCTTCGAG
AAGAATCCCATCGACTTTCTGGAAGCCAAGGGCTACAAAGAAGTGAAAAAGGACCTGATCATCAAGCTGC
CTAAGTACTCCCTGTTCGAGCTGGAAAACGGCCGGAAGAGAATGCTGGCCTCTGCCGGCGAACTGCAGAA
GGGAAACGAACTGGCCCTGCCCTCCAAATATGTGAACTTCCTGTACCTGGCCAGCCACTATGAGAAGCTG
AAGGGCTCCCCCGAGGATAATGAGCAGAAACAGCTGTTTGTGGAACAGCACAAGCACTACCTGGACGAGA
TCATCGAGCAGATCAGCGAGTTCTCCAAGAGAGTGATCCTGGCCGACGCTAATCTGGACAAAGTGCTGTC
CGCCTACAACAAGCACCGGGATAAGCCCATCAGAGAGCAGGCCGAGAATATCATCCACCTGTTTACCCTG
ACCAATCTGGGAGCCCCTGCCGCCTTCAAGTACTTTGACACCACCATCGACCGGAAGAGGTACACCAGCA
CCAAAGAGGTGCTGGACGCCACCCTGATCCACCAGAGCATCACCGGCCTGTACGAGACACGGATCGACCT
GTCTCAGCTGGGAGGCGACAGCGCTGGAGGAGGTGGAAGCGGAGGAGGAGGAAGCGGAGGAGGAGGTAGC
GGACCTAAGAAAAAGAGGAAGGTGGCGGCCGCTGGATCCGGACGGGCTGACGCATTGGACGATTTTGATC
TGGATATGCTGGGAAGTGACGCCCTCGATGATTTTGACCTTGACATGCTTGGTTCGGATGCCCTTGATGA
CTTTGACCTCGACATGCTCGGCAGTGACGCCCTTGATGATTTCGACCTGGACATGCTGATTAACTGTACA
GGCAGTGGAGAGGGCAGAGGAAGTCTGCTAACATGCGGTGACGTCGAGGAGAATCCTGGCCCAATGGCCA
AGCCTTTGTCTCAAGAAGAATCCACCCTCATTGAAAGAGCAACGGCTACAATCAACAGCATCCCCATCTC
TGAAGACTACAGCGTCGCCAGCGCAGCTCTCTCTAGCGACGGCCGCATCTTCACTGGTGTCAATGTATAT
CATTTTACTGGGGGACCTTGTGCAGAACTCGTGGTGCTGGGCACTGCTGCTGCTGCGGCAGCTGGCAACC
TGACTTGTATCGTCGCGATCGGAAATGAGAACAGGGGCATCTTGAGCCCCTGCGGACGGTGCCGACAGGT
GCTTCTCGATCTGCATCCTGGGATCAAAGCCATAGTGAAGGACAGTGATGGACAGCCGACGGCAGTTGGG
ATTCGTGAATTGCTGCCCTCTGGTTATGTGTGGGAGGGCTAAGAATTCGATATCAAGCTTATCGGTAATC
AACCTCTGGATTACAAAATTTGTGAAAGATTGACTGGTATTCTTAACTATGTTGCTCCTTTTACGCTATG
TGGATACGCTGCTTTAATGCCTTTGTATCATGCTATTGCTTCCCGTATGGCTTTCATTTTCTCCTCCTTG
TATAAATCCTGGTTGCTGTCTCTTTATGAGGAGTTGTGGCCCGTTGTCAGGCAACGTGGCGTGGTGTGCA
CTGTGTTTGCTGACGCAACCCCCACTGGTTGGGGCATTGCCACCACCTGTCAGCTCCTTTCCGGGACTTT
CGCTTTCCCCCTCCCTATTGCCACGGCGGAACTCATCGCCGCCTGCCTTGCCCGCTGCTGGACAGGGGCT
CGGCTGTTGGGCACTGACAATTCCGTGGTGTTGTCGGGGAAATCATCGTCCTTTCCTTGGCTGCTCGCCT
GTGTTGCCACCTGGATTCTGCGCGGGACGTCCTTCTGCTACGTCCCTTCGGCCCTCAATCCAGCGGACCT
TCCTTCCCGCGGCCTGCTGCCGGCTCTGCGGCCTCTTCCGCGTCTTCGCCTTCGCCCTCAGACGAGTCGG
ATCTCCCTTTGGGCCGCCTCCCCGCATCGATACCGTCGACCTCGAGACCTAGAAAAACATGGAGCAATCA
CAAGTAGCAATACAGCAGCTACCAATGCTGATTGTGCCTGGCTAGAAGCACAAGAGGAGGAGGAGGTGGG
TTTTCCAGTCACACCTCAGGTACCTTTAAGACCAATGACTTACAAGGCAGCTGTAGATCTTAGCCACTTT
TTAAAAGAAAAGGGGGGACTGGAAGGGCTAATTCACTCCCAACGAAGACAAGATATCCTTGATCTGTGGA
TCTACCACACACAAGGCTACTTCCCTGATTGGCAGAACTACACACCAGGGCCAGGGATCAGATATCCACT
GACCTTTGGATGGTGCTACAAGCTAGTACCAGTTGAGCAAGAGAAGGTAGAAGAAGCCAATGAAGGAGAG
AACACCCGCTTGTTACACCCTGTGAGCCTGCATGGGATGGATGACCCGGAGAGAGAAGTATTAGAGTGGA
GGTTTGACAGCCGCCTAGCATTTCATCACATGGCCCGAGAGCTGCATCCGGACTGTACTGGGTCTCTCTG
GTTAGACCAGATCTGAGCCTGGGAGCTCTCTGGCTAACTAGGGAACCCACTGCTTAAGCCTCAATAAAGC
TTGCCTTGAGTGCTTCAAGTAGTGTGTGCCCGTCTGTTGTGTGACTCTGGTAACTAGAGATCCCTCAGAC
CCTTTTAGTCAGTGTGGAAAATCTCTAGCAGGGCCCGTTTAAACCCGCTGATCAGCCTCGACTGTGCCTT
CTAGTTGCCAGCCATCTGTTGTTTGCCCCTCCCCCGTGCCTTCCTTGACCCTGGAAGGTGCCACTCCCAC
TGTCCTTTCCTAATAAAATGAGGAAATTGCATCGCATTGTCTGAGTAGGTGTCATTCTATTCTGGGGGGT
GGGGTGGGGCAGGACAGCAAGGGGGAGGATTGGGAAGACAATAGCAGGCATGCTGGGGATGCGGTGGGCT
CTATGGCTTCTGAGGCGGAAAGAACCAGCTGGGGCTCTAGGGGGTATCCCC
[124 nt withheld, positions 6912-7035]
C
[91 nt withheld, positions 7037-7127]
A
[49 nt withheld, positions 7129-7177]
CCTTTGACGTTGGAGTCCACGTTCTTT
[37 nt withheld, positions 7205-7241]
ACCCTATCTCGGTCTATTCTTTTGATTTATAAGGGATTTTGCCGATTTCGGCCTATTGGTTAAAAAATGA
GCTGATTTAACAAAAATTTAACGCGAATTAATTCTGTGGAATGTGTGTCAGTTAGGGTGTGGAAAGTCCC
CAGGCTCCCCAGCAGGCAGAAGTATGCAAAGCATGCATCTCAATTAGTCAGCAACCAGGTGTGGAAAGTC
CCCAGGCTCCCCAGCAGGCAGAAGTATGCAAAGCATGCATCTCAATTAGTCAGCAACCATAGTCCCGCCC
CTAACTCCGCCCATCCCGCCCCTAACTCCGCCCAGTTCCGCCCATTCTCCGCCCCATGGCTGACTAATTT
TTTTTATTTATGCAGAGGCCGAGGCCGCCTCTGCCTCTGAGCTATTCCAGAAGTAGTGAGGAGGCTTTTT
TGGAGGCCTAGGCTTTTGCAAAAAGCTCCCGGGAGCTTGTATATCCATTTTCGGATCTGATCAGCACGTG
TTGACAATTAATCATCGGCATAGTATATCGGCATAGTATAATACGACAAGGTGAGGAACTAAACCATGGC
CAAGTTGACCAGTGCCGTTCCGGTGCTCACCGCGCGCGACGTCGCCGGAGCGGTCGAGTTCTGGACCGAC
CGGCTCGGGTTCTCCCGGGACTTCGTGGAGGACGACTTCGCCGGTGTGGTCCGGGACGACGTGACCCTGT
TCATCAGCGCGGTCCAGGACCAGGTGGTGCCGGACAACACCCTGGCCTGGGTGTGGGTGCGCGGCCTGGA
CGAGCTGTACGCCGAGTGGTCGGAGGTCGTGTCCACGAACTTCCGGGACGCCTCCGGGCCGGCCATGACC
GAGATCGGCGAGCAGCCGTGGGGGCGGGAGTTCGCCCTGCGCGACCCGGCCGGCAACTGCGTGCACTTCG
TGGCCGAGGAGCAGGACTGACACGTGCTACGAGATTTCGATTCCACCGCCGCCTTCTATGAAAGGTTGGG
CTTCGGAATCGTTTTCCGGGACGCCGGCTGGATGATCCTCCAGCGCGGGGATCTCATGCTGGAGTTCTTC
GCCCACCCCAACTTGTTTATTGCAGCTTATAATGGTTACAAATAAAGCAATAGCATCACAAATTTCACAA
ATAAAGCATTTTTTTCACTGCATTCTAGTTGTGGTTTGTCCAAACTCATCAATGTATCTTATCATGTCTG
TATACCGTCGACCTCTAGCTAGAGCTTGGCGTAATCATGGTCATAGCTGTTTCCTGTGTGAAATTGTTAT
CCGCTCACAATTCCACACAACATACGAGCCGGAAGCATAAAGTGTAAAGCCTGGGGTGCCTAATGAGTGA
GCTAACTCACATTAATTGCGTTGCGCTCACTGCCCGCTTTCCAGTCGGGAAACCTGTCGTGCCAGCTGCA
TTAATGAATCGGCCAACGCGCGGGGAGAGGCGGTTTGCGTATTGGGCGCTCTTCCGCTTCCTCGCTCACT
GACTCGCTGCGCTCGGTCGTTCGGCTGCGGCGAGCGGTATCAGCTCACTCAAAGGCGGTAATACGGTTAT
CCACAGAATCAGGGGATAACGCAGGAAAGAACATGTGAGCAAAAGGCCAGCAAAAGGCCAGGAACCGTAA
AAAGGCCGCGTTGCTGGCGTTTTTCCATAGGCTCCGCCCCCCTGACGAGCATCACAAAAATCGACGCTCA
AGTCAGAGGTGGCGAAACCCGACAGGACTATAAAGATACCAGGCGTTTCCCCCTGGAAGCTCCCTCGTGC
GCTCTCCTGTTCCGACCCTGCCGCTTACCGGATACCTGTCCGCCTTTCTCCCTTCGGGAAGCGTGGCGCT
TTCTCATAGCTCACGCTGTAGGTATCTCAGTTCGGTGTAGGTCGTTCGCTCCAAGCTGGGCTGTGTGCAC
GAACCCCCCGTTCAGCCCGACCGCTGCGCCTTATCCGGTAACTATCGTCTTGAGTCCAACCCGGTAAGAC
ACGACTTATCGCCACTGGCAGCAGCCACTGGTAACAGGATTAGCAGAGCGAGGTATGTAGGCGGTGCTAC
AGAGTTCTTGAAGTGGTGGCCTAACTACGGCTACACTAGAAGAACAGTATTTGGTATCTGCGCTCTGCTG
AAGCCAGTTACCTTCGGAAAAAGAGTTGGTAGCTCTTGATCCGGCAAACAAACCACCGCTGGTAGCGGTG
GTTTTTTTGTTTGCAAGCAGCAGATTACGCGCAGAAAAAAAGGATCTCAAGAAGATCCTTTGATCTTTTC
TACGGGGTCTGACGCTCAGTGGAACGAAAACTCACGTTAAGGGATTTTGGTCATGAGATTATCAAAAAGG
ATCTTCACCTAGATCCTTTTAAATTAAAAATGAAGTTTTAAATCAATCTAAAGTATATATGAGTAAACTT
GGTCTGACAGTTACCAATGCTTAATCAGTGAGGCACCTATCTCAGCGATCTGTCTATTTCGTTCATCCAT
AGTTGCCTGACTCCCCGTCGTGTAGATAACTACGATACGGGAGGGCTTACCATCTGGCCCCAGTGCTGCA
ATGATACCGCGAGACCCACGCTCACCGGCTCCAGATTTATCAGCAATAAACCAGCCAGCCGGAAGGGCCG
AGCGCAGAAGTGGTCCTGCAACTTTATCCGCCTCCATCCAGTCTATTAATTGTTGCCGGGAAGCTAGAGT
AAGTAGTTCGCCAGTTAATAGTTTGCGCAACGTTGTTGCCATTGCTACAGGCATCGTGGTGTCACGCTCG
TCGTTTGGTATGGCTTCATTCAGCTCCGGTTCCCAACGATCAAGGCGAGTTACATGATCCCCCATGTTGT
GCAAAAAAGCGGTTAGCTCCTTCGGTCCTCCGATCGTTGTCAGAAGTAAGTTGGCCGCAGTGTTATCACT
CATGGTTATGGCAGCACTGCATAATTCTCTTACTGTCATGCCATCCGTAAGATGCTTTTCTGTGACTGGT
GAGTACTCAACCAAGTCATTCTGAGAATAGTGTATGCGGCGACCGAGTTGCTCTTGCCCGGCGTCAATAC
GGGATAATACCGCGCCACATAGCAGAACTTTAAAAGTGCTCATCATTGGAAAACGTTCTTCGGGGCGAAA
ACTCTCAAGGATCTTACCGCTGTTGAGATCCAGTTCGATGTAACCCACTCGTGCACCCAACTGATCTTCA
GCATCTTTTACTTTCACCAGCGTTTCTGGGTGAGCAAAAACAGGAAGGCAAAATGCCGCAAAAAAGGGAA
TAAGGGCGACACGGAAATGTTGAATACTCATACTCTTCCTTTTTCAATATTATTGAAGCATTTATCAGGG
TTATTGTCTCATGAGCGGATACATATTTGAATGTATTTAGAAAAATAAACAAATAGGGGTTCCGCGCACA
TTTCCCCGAAAAGTGCCACCTGACGTCGACGGATCGGGAGATCTCCCGATCCCCTATGGTGCACTCTCAG
TACAATCTGCTCTGATGCCGCATAGTTAAGCCAGTATCTGCTCCCTGCTTGTGTGTTGGAGGTCGCTGAG
TAGTGCGCGAGCAAAATTTAAGCTACAACAAGGCAAGGCTTGACCGACAATTGCATGAAGAATCTGCTTA
GGGTTAGGCGTTTTGCGCTGCTTCGCGATGTACGGGCCAGATATACGCGTTGACATTGATTATTGACTAG
TTATTAATAGTAATCAATTACGGGGTCATTAGTTCATAGCCCATATATGGAGTTCCGCGTTACATAACTT
ACGGTAAATGGCCCGCCTGGCTGACCGCCCAACGACCCCCGCCCATTGACGTCAATAATGACGTATGTTC
CCATAGTAACGCCAATAGGGACTTTCCATTGACGTCAATGGGTGGAGTATTTACGGTAAACTGCCCACTT
GGCAGTACATCAAGTGTATCATATGCCAAGTACGCCCCCTATTGACGTCAATGACGGTAAATGGCCCGCC
TGGCATTATGCCCAGTACATGACCTTATGGGACTTTCCTACTTGGCAGTACATCTACGTATTAGTCATCG
CTATTACCATGGTGATGCGGTTTTGGCAGTACATCAATGGGCGTGGATAGCGGTTTGACTCACGGGGATT
TCCAAGTCTCCACCCCATTGACGTCAATGGGAGTTTGTTTTGGCACCAAAATCAACGGGACTTTCCAAAA
TGTCGTAACAACTCCGCCCCATTGACGCAAATGGGCGGTAGGCGTGTACGGTGGGAGGTCTATATAAGCA
GCGCGTTTTGCCTGTACTGGGTCTCTCTGGTTAGACCAGATCTGAGCCTGGGAGCTCTCTGGCTAACTAG
GGAACCCACTGCTTAAGCCTCAATAAAGCTTGCCTTGAGTGCTTCAAGTAGTGTGTGCCCGTCTGTTGTG
TGACTCTGGTAACTAGAGATCCCTCAGACCCTTTTAGTCAGTGTGGAAAATCTCTAGCAGTGGCGCCCGA
ACAGGGACTTGAAAGCGAAAGGGAAACCAGAGGAGCTCTCTCGACGCAGGACTCGGCTTGCTGAAGCGCG
CACGGCAAGAGGCGAGGGGCGGCGACTGGTGAGTACGCCAAAAATTTTGACTAGCGGAGGCTAGAAGGAG
AGAGATGGGTGCGAGAGCGTCAGTATTAAGCGGGGGAGAATTAGATCGCGATGGGAAAAAATTCGGTTAA
GGCCAGGGGGAAAGAAAAAATATAAATTAAAACATATAGTATGGGCAAGCAGGGAGCTAGAACGATTCGC
AGTTAATCCTGGCCTGTTAGAAACATCAGAAGGCTGTAGACAAATACTGGGACAGCTACAACCATCCCTT
CAGACAGGATCAGAAGAACTTAGATCATTATATAATACAGTAGCAACCCTCTATTGTGTGCATCAAAGGA
TAGAGATAAAAGACACCAAGGAAGCTTTAGACAAGATAGAGGAAGAGCAAAACAAAAGTAAGACCACCGC
ACAGCAAGCGGCCGCTGATCTTCAGACCTGGAGGAGGAGATATGAGGGACAATTGGAGAAGTGAATTATA
TAAATATAAAGTAGTAAAAATTGAACCATTAGGAGTAGCACCCACCAAGGCAAAGAGAAGAGTGGTGCAG
AGAGAAAAAAGAGCAGTGGGAATAGGAGCTTTGTTCCTTGGGTTCTTGGGAGCAGCAGGAAGCACTATGG
GCGCAGCGTCAATGACGCTGACGGTACAGGCCAGACAATTATTGTCTGGTATAGTGCAGCAGCAGAACAA
TTTGCTGAGGGCTATTGAGGCGCAACAGCATCTGTTGCAACTCACAGTCTGGGGCATCAAGCAGCTCCAG
GCAAGAATCCTGGCTGTGGAAAGATACCTAAAGGATCAACAGCTCCTGGGGATTTGGGGTTGCTCTGGAA
AACTCATTTGCACCACTGCTGTGCCTTGGAATGCTAGTTGGAGTAATAAATCTCTGGAACAGATTTGGAA
TCACACGACCTGGATGGAGTGGGACAGAGAAATTAACAATTACACAAGCTTAATACACTCCTTAATTGAA
GAATCGCAAAACCAGCAAGAAAAGAATGAACAAGAATTATTGGAATTAGATAAATGGGCAAGTTTGTGGA
ATTGGTTTAACATAACAAATTGGCTGTGGTATATAAAATTATTCATAATGATAGTAGGAGGCTTGGTAGG
TTTAAGAATAGTTTTTGCTGTACTTTCTATAGTGAATAGAGTTAGGCAGGGATATTCACCATTATCGTTT
CAGACCCACCTCCCAACCCCGAGGGGACCCGACAGGCCCGAAGGAATAGAAGAAGAAGGTGGAGAGAGAG
ACAGAGACAGATCCATTCGATTAGTGAACGGATCGGCACTGCGTGCGCCAATTCTGCAGACAAATGGCAG
TATTCATCCACAATTTTAAAAGAAAAGGGGGGATTGGGGGGTACAGTGCAGGGGAAAGAATAGTAGACAT
AATAGCAACAGACATACAAACTAAAGAATTACAAAAACAAATTACAAAAATTCAAAATTTTCGGGTTTAT
TACAGGGACAGCAGAGATCCAGTTTGGTTAATTAGCTAGCGAGGGCCTATTTCCCATGATTCCTTCATAT
TTGCATATACGATACAAGGCTGTTAGAGAGATAATTGGAATTAATTTGACTGTAAACACAAAGATATTAG
TACAAAATACGTGACGTAGAAAGTAATAATTTCTTGGGTAGTTTGCAGTTTTAAAATTATGTTTTAAAAT
GGACTATCATATGCTTACCGTAACTTGAAAGTATTTCGATTTCTTGGCTTTATATATCTTGTGGAAAGGA
CGAAACACCGCTTCTCTACTGACGACATCC
