>Addgene plasmid #125469 | lentiSAMv2 C2CD4A/B-enh2-guide1 | depositor partial sequence | sequence record 240116 | Guide RNA, MS2 stem loops
TNNNNTTTTAAATTATNTTTTAAAATGGACTATCATATGCTTACCGTAACTTGAAAGTATTTCGATTTCT
TGGCTTTATATATCTTGTGGAAAGGACGAAACACCGCTTCTCTACTGACGACATCCGTTTTAGAGCTAGG
CCAACATGAGGATCACCCATGTCTGCAGGGCCTAGCAAGTTAAAATAAGGCTAGTCCGTTATCAACTTGG
CCAACATGAGGATCACCCATGTCTGCAGGGCCAAGTGGCACCGAGTCGGTGCTTTTTTTGGATCCTAGGT
CTTGAAAGGAGTGGGAATTGGCTCCGGTGCCCGTCAGTGGGCAGAGCGCACATCGCCCACAGTCCCCGAG
AAGTTGGGGGGAGGGGTCGGCAATTGATCCGGTGCCTAGAGAAGGTGGCGCGGGGTAAACTGGGAAAGTG
ATGTCGTGTACTGGCTCCGCCTTTTTCCCGAGGGTGGGGGAGAACCGTATATAAGTGCAGTAGTCGCCGT
GAACGTTCTTTTTCGCAACGGGTTTGCCGCCAGAACACAGGCGTACGGCCACCATGAAAAGGCCGGCGGC
CACGAAAAAGGCCGGCCAGGCAAAAAAGAAAAAGGACAAGAAGTACAGCATCGGCCTGGCCATCGGCACC
AACTCTGTGGGCTGGGCCGTGATCACCGACGAGTACAAGGTGCCCAGCAAGAAATTCAAGGTGCTGGGCA
ACACCGACCGGCACAGCATCAAGAAGAACCTGATCGGAGCCCTGCTGTTCGACAGCGGCGAAACAGCCGA
GGCCACCCGGCTGAAGAGAACCGCCAGAAGAAGATACACCAGACGGAAGAACCGGATCTGCTATCTGCAA
GAGATCTTCAGCAACGAGATGGCCAAGGTGGACGACAGCTTCTTCCACAGACTGGAAGAGTCCTTCCTGG
TGGAAGAGGATAAGAAGCACGAGCGNCACCCCATCTTCAGGCACATCGTGGAACGAGGTGGCCTACCACN
NATAAGTACCCCAACCATCTAACACCTGGATAAGAAAGCTGNNGGNNCAGCAACCGACAAGGGCCGACNT
GCGGCNNGATNNATNGGGGCCTTGTGCCAGAGTGATCAAGTTCCGGGGGCCACTTCCTGGATCGANGGGC
GACCATGAACCCCGAACANNGCCGACTTTGAACGACNNTGTTCATCCCGCTTGGGGGAGGACCTAGAAAC
TCCTGGATTCAAGGAAAGAACCCCGTCAACGCCCCGGTGGGTGGAAACGCGAAGAACCATCCGGGCTTAG
CCAAANCTAANGNAAANGCGAAACGGGGTGGAAAAACCNNNTTCCCCCATGTTNNNNCNA
